>Addgene plasmid #82786 | pDONR223_DCAF8_p.E63K | addgene full sequence | sequence record 161890 | Addgene NGS result
CTTTCCTGCGTTATCCCCTGATTCTGTGGATAACCGTATTACCGCCTTTGAGTGAGCTGATACCGCTCGC
CGCAGCCGAACGACCGAGCGCAGCGAGTCAGTGAGCGAGGAAGCGGAAGAGCGCCCAATACGCAAACCGC
CTCTCCCCGCGCGTTGGCCGATTCATTAATGCAGCTGGCACGACAGGTTTCCCGACTGGAAAGCGGGCAG
TGAGCGCAACGCAATTAATACGCGTACCGCTAGCCAGGAAGAGTTTGTAGAAACGCAAAAAGGCCATCCG
TCAGGATGGCCTTCTGCTTAGTTTGATGCCTGGCAGTTTATGGCGGGCGTCCTGCCCGCCACCCTCCGGG
CCGTTGCTTCACAACGTTCAAATCCGCTCCCGGCGGATTTGTCCTACTCAGGAGAGCGTTCACCGACAAA
CAACAGATAAAACGAAAGGCCCAGTCTTCCGACTGAGCCTTTCGTTTTATTTGATGCCTGGCAGTTCCCT
ACTCTCGCGTTAACGCTAGCATGGATGTTTTCCCAGTCACGACGTTGTAAAACGACGGCCAGTCTTAAGC
TCGGGCCCCAAATAATGATTTTATTTTGACTGATAGTGACCTGTTCGTTGCAACAAATTGATGAGCAATG
CTTTTTTATAATGACAACTTTGTACAAAAAAGTTGGCACCATGTCCAGCAAAGGGAGCAGCACAGATGGC
AGAACAGACTTAGCTAATGGAAGCCTGTCTAGCAGTCCAGAGGAGATGTCTGGAGCTGAAGAGGGGAGGG
AGACATCCTCAGGCATTGAAGTGGAGGCCTCAGACCTGAGTTTGAGCTTGACTGGGGATGATGGTGGCCC
CAACCGCACCAGCACAAAAAGTCGAGGCACAGACACAGAGAGCTCAGGTGAAGATAAGGACTCTGACAGC
ATGGAGGACACTGGTCATTACTCCATTAATGATGAAAATCGAGTCCATGACCGCTCAGAGGAAGAGGAAG
AGGAGGAAGAAGAGGAGGAAGAAGAGCAGCCTCGGCGCCGTGTACAGCGCAAGCGGGCTAACCGTGACCA
GGACTCATCAGATGATGAGCGGGCCCTAGAGGACTGGGTGTCCTCAGAAACATCAGCTCTACCCCGACCT
CGCTGGCAAGCCCTCCCTGCCCTTCGGGAGCGGGAGCTGGGTTCAAGTGCCCGCTTTGTCTATGAGGCCT
GTGGGGCAAGAGTCTTTGTGCAGCGTTTCCGCCTGCAGCATGGGCTTGAGGGCCATACTGGTTGTGTCAA
TACCCTGCACTTTAACCAGCGCGGCACCTGGCTGGCCAGTGGCAGCGATGACCTGAAGGTGGTGGTGTGG
GATTGGGTACGGCGGCAGCCAGTACTGGACTTTGAGAGTGGCCACAAAAGTAATGTGTTCCAGGCCAAGT
TTCTTCCTAACAGTGGTGATTCTACTCTGGCCATGTGTGCCCGTGACGGGCAGGTTCGAGTAGCAGAACT
GTCTGCCACACAGTGTTGCAAGAATACAAAACGTGTGGCCCAGCACAAGGGAGCGTCCCACAAGTTGGCA
CTGGAACCAGACTCTCCCTGTACGTTCTTATCTGCAGGTGAAGATGCAGTTGTTTTCACCATTGACCTGA
GACAAGACCGCCCAGCGTCGAAACTGGTGGTGACAAAAGAGAAAGAGAAGAAAGTGGGGCTGTATACGAT
CTATGTGAATCCTGCCAATACCCACCAGTTTGCAGTGGGTGGACGAGATCAGTTTGTAAGGATTTATGAC
CAGAGGAAAATTGATGAGAATGAGAACAATGGAGTACTCAAGAAGTTCTGTCCTCATCACCTGGTGAACA
GTGAGTCCAAAGCAAACATCACCTGTCTTGTGTACAGCCACGACGGCACAGAGCTCCTGGCCAGTTACAA
TGATGAAGACATTTACCTCTTCAACTCCTCTCACAGTGATGGGGCCCAGTATGTTAAGAGATACAAGGGC
CACAGAAATAATGCCACAGTAAAAGGCGTCAATTTCTATGGCCCCAAGAGTGAGTTTGTGGTGAGCGGTA
GTGACTGTGGGCACATCTTCCTCTGGGAGAAATCATCCTGCCAGATTATTCAGTTCATGGAGGGGGACAA
GGGAGGCGTGGTAAACTGTCTTGAGCCCCACCCTCACCTGCCTGTGCTGGCAACCAGTGGCCTAGACCAT
GATGTGAAGATCTGGGCACCCACAGCTGAAGCTTCCACTGAGCTGACAGGGTTAAAAGATGTGATTAAGA
AGAACAAGCGGGAGCGGGATGAAGATAGCTTGCACCAAACTGACCTGTTTGATAGTCACATGCTGTGGTT
CCTTATGCATCACCTGAGACAGAGACGCCATCACCGGCGCTGGCGAGAACCTGGGGTTGGGGCCACAGAC
GCGGACTCTGATGAGTCTCCCAGCTCCTCAGACACATCGGACGAGGAGGAGGGCCCTGACCGGGTGCAGT
GCATGCCATCTTTGCCAACTTTCTTGTACAAAGTTGGCATTATAAGAAAGCATTGCTTATCAATTTGTTG
CAACGAACAGGTCACTATCAGTCAAAATAAAATCATTATTTGCCATCCAGCTGATATCCCCTATAGTGAG
TCGTATTACATGGTCATAGCTGTTTCCTGGCAGCTCTGGCCCGTGTCTCAAAATCTCTGATGTTACATTG
CACAAGATAAAAATATATCATCATGCCTCCTCTAGACCAGCCAGGACAGAAATGCCTCGACTTCGCTGCT
ACCCAAGGTTGCCGGGTGACGCACACCGTGGAAACGGATGAAGGCACGAACCCAGTGGACATAAGCCTGT
TCGGTTCGTAAGCTGTAATGCAAGTAGCGTATGCGCTCACGCAACTGGTCCAGAACCTTGACCGAACGCA
GCGGTGGTAACGGCGCAGTGGCGGTTTTCATGGCTTGTTATGACTGTTTTTTTGGGGTACAGTCTATGCC
TCGGGCATCCAAGCAGCAAGCGCGTTACGCCGTGGGTCGATGTTTGATGTTATGGAGCAGCAACGATGTT
ACGCAGCAGGGCAGTCGCCCTAAAACAAAGTTAAACATTATGAGGGAAGCGGTGATCGCCGAAGTATCGA
CTCAACTATCAGAGGTAGTTGGCGTCATCGAGCGCCATCTCGAACCGACGTTGCTGGCCGTACATTTGTA
CGGCTCCGCAGTGGATGGCGGCCTGAAGCCACACAGTGATATTGATTTGCTGGTTACGGTGACCGTAAGG
CTTGATGAAACAACGCGGCGAGCTTTGATCAACGACCTTTTGGAAACTTCGGCTTCCCCTGGAGAGAGCG
AGATTCTCCGCGCTGTAGAAGTCACCATTGTTGTGCACGACGACATCATTCCGTGGCGTTATCCAGCTAA
GCGCGAACTGCAATTTGGAGAATGGCAGCGCAATGACATTCTTGCAGGTATCTTCGAGCCAGCCACGATC
GACATTGATCTGGCTATCTTGCTGACAAAAGCAAGAGAACATAGCGTTGCCTTGGTAGGTCCAGCGGCGG
AGGAACTCTTTGATCCGGTTCCTGAACAGGATCTATTTGAGGCGCTAAATGAAACCTTAACGCTATGGAA
CTCGCCGCCCGACTGGGCTGGCGATGAGCGAAATGTAGTGCTTACGTTGTCCCGCATTTGGTACAGCGCA
GTAACCGGCAAAATCGCGCCGAAGGATGTCGCTGCCGACTGGGCAATGGAGCGCCTGCCGGCCCAGTATC
AGCCCGTCATACTTGAAGCTAGACAGGCTTATCTTGGACAAGAAGAAGATCGCTTGGCCTCGCGCGCAGA
TCAGTTGGAAGAATTTGTCCACTACGTGAAAGGCGAGATCACCAAGGTAGTCGGCAAATAACCCTCGAGC
CACCCATGACCAAAATCCCTTAACGTGAGTTACGCGTCGTTCCACTGAGCGTCAGACCCCGTAGAAAAGA
TCAAAGGATCTTCTTGAGATCCTTTTTTTCTGCGCGTAATCTGCTGCTTGCAAACAAAAAAACCACCGCT
ACCAGCGGTGGTTTGTTTGCCGGATCAAGAGCTACCAACTCTTTTTCCGAAGGTAACTGGCTTCAGCAGA
GCGCAGATACCAAATACTGTTCTTCTAGTGTAGCCGTAGTTAGGCCACCACTTCAAGAACTCTGTAGCAC
CGCCTACATACCTCGCTCTGCTAATCCTGTTACCAGTGGCTGCTGCCAGTGGCGATAAGTCGTGTCTTAC
CGGGTTGGACTCAAGACGATAGTTACCGGATAAGGCGCAGCGGTCGGGCTGAACGGGGGGTTCGTGCACA
CAGCCCAGCTTGGAGCGAACGACCTACACCGAACTGAGATACCTACAGCGTGAGCTATGAGAAAGCGCCA
CGCTTCCCGAAGGGAGAAAGGCGGACAGGTATCCGGTAAGCGGCAGGGTCGGAACAGGAGAGCGCACGAG
GGAGCTTCCAGGGGGAAACGCCTGGTATCTTTATAGTCCTGTCGGGTTTCGCCACCTCTGACTTGAGCGT
CGATTTTTGTGATGCTCGTCAGGGGGGCGGAGCCTATGGAAAAACGCCAGCAACGCGGCCTTTTTACGGT
TCCTGGCCTTTTGCTGGCCTTTTGCTCACATGTT
Features (pLannotate 1.2.2; 12 found; start..end, strand, type, name):
    121..213     +  CDS            lacI (fragment): lac repressor; lacI; The lac repressor binds to the lac operator to inhibit transcription in E. coli. This inhibition can be relieved by adding lactose or isopropyl-β-D-thiogalactopyranoside (IPTG).
    268..295     -  terminator     rrnB T2 terminator: transcription terminator T2 from the E. coli rrnB gene
    427..470     +  terminator     rrnB T1 terminator: Escherichia coli rrnB; transcription terminator T1 from the E. coli rrnB gene
    517..553     -  CDS            lacZα (fragment): LacZα fragment of β-galactosidase; lacZ fragment
    570..665     +  protein_bind   attL3: mutant version of attL; recombination site for the Gateway® LR reaction LR Clonase™
    671..2461    +  CDS            DCAF8: DCAF8_HUMAN - Also known as H326, WDR42A. Experimental evidence at protein level: Swiss-Prot protein existence level 1. May function as a substrate receptor for CUL4-DDB1 E3 ubiquitin-protein ligase complex. From Homo sapiens (Human).
   2466..2561    -  protein_bind   attL3: mutant version of attL; recombination site for the Gateway® LR reaction LR Clonase™
   2580..2598    -  promoter       T7 promoter: promoter for bacteriophage T7 RNA polymerase
   2788..2811    +  promoter       Pc promoter (fragment): intI1 (promoter lies within the coding sequence); class 1 integron promoter
   2987..3043    +  CDS            GmR (fragment): gentamycin acetyltransferase; aacC1; confers resistance to gentamycin
   3050..3841    +  CDS            SmR: aminoglycoside adenylyltransferase (Murphy, 1985); aadA; confers resistance to spectinomycin and streptomycin
   3934..4522    +  rep_origin     ori: high-copy-number ColE1/pMB1/pBR322/pUC origin of replication
