[The description below was written by a language model from this plasmid's Addgene catalogue record and pLannotate feature annotations shown in this document.]
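Description:
pDONR223_DCAF8_p.E63K is a Gateway entry clone built on the Invitrogen pDONR223 backbone. It carries the human DCAF8 open reading frame (also known as WDR42A or H326; reference transcript NM_015726) with the missense substitution E63K. The sequenced plasmid is 4,584 nt. It replicates in E. coli from a high-copy ColE1/pUC-type origin and is selected with spectinomycin through the aadA aminoglycoside adenylyltransferase gene (SmR). This gene lies downstream of a fragment of a class 1 integron Pc promoter and a short remnant of a gentamicin resistance gene. rrnB T1 and T2 terminators sit upstream of the cloning region and insulate the insert from read-through transcription. Small lacI and lacZα fragments are backbone remnants.

The DCAF8 coding sequence (about 1.8 kb) is flanked by two Gateway attL recombination sites in opposite orientation. The automated annotation labels both as attL3. These sites allow LR Clonase-mediated transfer of the ORF into any compatible destination vector. The record lists no promoter for the insert, so the plasmid is a shuttle and storage clone rather than an expression construct. The only nearby promoter is a T7 promoter beyond the 3′ att site, which points back toward the insert on the antisense strand. The clone is in "open" format, with no stop codon immediately after the ORF, so C-terminal tags encoded by a destination vector can be fused in frame.

DCAF8 is annotated as a probable substrate receptor for the CUL4-DDB1 E3 ubiquitin ligase complex. This variant belongs to the Target Accelerator Plasmid Collection, which was assembled for high-throughput functional phenotyping of somatic mutations found in lung cancer, so the clone serves as a source for making E63K expression constructs.
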