Addgene plasmid #82786: pDONR223_DCAF8_p.E63K
Purpose: Gateway Donor vector containing DCAF8, part of the Target Accelerator Plasmid Collection.
Depositing lab: Jesse Boehm & Matthew Meyerson & David Root. Depositing organization: Broad Institute. Publication: High-throughput Phenotyping of Lung Cancer Somatic Mutations. Berger AH, Brooks AN, Wu X, Shrestha Y, Chouinard C, Piccioni F, Bagul M, Kamburov A, Imielinski M, Hogstrom L, Zhu C, Yang X, Pantel S, Sakai R, Watson J, Kaplan N, Campbell JD, Singh S, Root DE, Narayan R, Natoli T, Lahr DL, Tirosh I, Tamayo P, Getz G, Wong B, Doench J, Subramanian A, Golub TR, Meyerson M, Boehm JS. Cancer Cell. 2016 Aug 8;30(2):214-28. doi: 10.1016/j.ccell.2016.06.022. Epub 2016 Jul 28. PubMed 27478040.
Backbone
  Vector backbone: pDONR223
  Backbone manufacturer: Invitrogen
  Vector type: Gateway Entry vector
Growth in bacteria
  Bacterial resistance: Spectinomycin, 50 μg/mL
  Growth temperature: 37°C
  Growth strain: DH5alpha
  Copy number: High Copy
Gene/Insert
  Gene/Insert name: DCAF8 (alt name: NM_015726)
  Species: H. sapiens (human)
  Mutation: E63K
  Entrez Gene: DCAF8 (a.k.a. GAN2, H326, WDR42A)
  Promoter: None
  Cloning method: Gateway Cloning
  Sequencing primers: 5′ M13pUC-fwd; 3′ M13-Rev
Terms and licenses: Academic/Nonprofit Terms; Industry Terms: Not Available to Industry
Depositor comments: OPEN (no stop codon immediately follows insert)
How to cite: pDONR223_DCAF8_p.E63K was a gift from Jesse Boehm & Matthew Meyerson & David Root (Addgene plasmid # 82786 ; http://n2t.net/addgene:82786 ; RRID:Addgene_82786)
