>Addgene plasmid #82786 | pDONR223_DCAF8_p.E63K | depositor partial sequence | sequence record 157512 | Insert sequence
ATGTCCAGCAAAGGGAGCAGCACAGATGGCAGAACAGACTTAGCTAATGGAAGCCTGTCTAGCAGTCCAG
AGGAGATGTCTGGAGCTGAAGAGGGGAGGGAGACATCCTCAGGCATTGAAGTGGAGGCCTCAGACCTGAG
TTTGAGCTTGACTGGGGATGATGGTGGCCCCAACCGCACCAGCACAAAAAGTCGAGGCACAGACACAGAG
AGCTCAGGTGAAGATAAGGACTCTGACAGCATGGAGGACACTGGTCATTACTCCATTAATGATGAAAATC
GAGTCCATGACCGCTCAGAGGAAGAGGAAGAGGAGGAAGAAGAGGAGGAAGAAGAGCAGCCTCGGCGCCG
TGTACAGCGCAAGCGGGCTAACCGTGACCAGGACTCATCAGATGATGAGCGGGCCCTAGAGGACTGGGTG
TCCTCAGAAACATCAGCTCTACCCCGACCTCGCTGGCAAGCCCTCCCTGCCCTTCGGGAGCGGGAGCTGG
GTTCAAGTGCCCGCTTTGTCTATGAGGCCTGTGGGGCAAGAGTCTTTGTGCAGCGTTTCCGCCTGCAGCA
TGGGCTTGAGGGCCATACTGGTTGTGTCAATACCCTGCACTTTAACCAGCGCGGCACCTGGCTGGCCAGT
GGCAGCGATGACCTGAAGGTGGTGGTGTGGGATTGGGTACGGCGGCAGCCAGTACTGGACTTTGAGAGTG
GCCACAAAAGTAATGTGTTCCAGGCCAAGTTTCTTCCTAACAGTGGTGATTCTACTCTGGCCATGTGTGC
CCGTGACGGGCAGGTTCGAGTAGCAGAACTGTCTGCCACACAGTGTTGCAAGAATACAAAACGTGTGGCC
CAGCACAAGGGAGCGTCCCACAAGTTGGCACTGGAACCAGACTCTCCCTGTACGTTCTTATCTGCAGGTG
AAGATGCAGTTGTTTTCACCATTGACCTGAGACAAGACCGCCCAGCGTCGAAACTGGTGGTGACAAAAGA
GAAAGAGAAGAAAGTGGGGCTGTATACGATCTATGTGAATCCTGCCAATACCCACCAGTTTGCAGTGGGT
GGACGAGATCAGTTTGTAAGGATTTATGACCAGAGGAAAATTGATGAGAATGAGAACAATGGAGTACTCA
AGAAGTTCTGTCCTCATCACCTGGTGAACAGTGAGTCCAAAGCAAACATCACCTGTCTTGTGTACAGCCA
CGACGGCACAGAGCTCCTGGCCAGTTACAATGATGAAGACATTTACCTCTTCAACTCCTCTCACAGTGAT
GGGGCCCAGTATGTTAAGAGATACAAGGGCCACAGAAATAATGCCACAGTAAAAGGCGTCAATTTCTATG
GCCCCAAGAGTGAGTTTGTGGTGAGCGGTAGTGACTGTGGGCACATCTTCCTCTGGGAGAAATCATCCTG
CCAGATTATTCAGTTCATGGAGGGGGACAAGGGAGGCGTGGTAAACTGTCTTGAGCCCCACCCTCACCTG
CCTGTGCTGGCAACCAGTGGCCTAGACCATGATGTGAAGATCTGGGCACCCACAGCTGAAGCTTCCACTG
AGCTGACAGGGTTAAAAGATGTGATTAAGAAGAACAAGCGGGAGCGGGATGAAGATAGCTTGCACCAAAC
TGACCTGTTTGATAGTCACATGCTGTGGTTCCTTATGCATCACCTGAGACAGAGACGCCATCACCGGCGC
TGGCGAGAACCTGGGGTTGGGGCCACAGACGCGGACTCTGATGAGTCTCCCAGCTCCTCAGACACATCGG
ACGAGGAGGAGGGCCCTGACCGGGTGCAGTGCATGCCATCTTGA
